Addgene plasmid #215883: psiCHECK-1-miR-376a1(3p)-I-type
Purpose: This plasmid encodes luciferase which has microRNA binding sites in 3'UTR for detecting the microRNA silencing activity.
Depositing lab: Kumiko Ui-Tei. Depositing organization: The University of Tokyo. Publication: A robust model for quantitative prediction of the silencing efficacy of wild-type and A-to-I edited miRNAs. Tian S, Terai G, Kobayashi Y, Kimura Y, Abe H, Asai K, Ui-Tei K. RNA Biol. 2020 Feb;17(2):264-280. doi: 10.1080/15476286.2019.1678364. Epub 2019 Nov 1. PubMed 31601146.
Backbone
  Vector backbone: psiCHECK-1
  Vector type: Mammalian Expression
Growth in bacteria
  Bacterial resistance: Ampicillin, 100 μg/mL
  Growth temperature: 37°C
  Growth strain: DH5alpha
  Copy number: High Copy
Gene/Insert
  Gene/Insert name: three tandem repeats of seed-matched (SM) sequence of miR-376a1(3p)-I-type
  Species: H. sapiens (human)
  Entrez Gene: MIR376A1 (a.k.a. MIR376A-1, MIRN376A, MIRN376A-1, MIRN376A1, mir-376a-1)
  Cloning method: Restriction Enzyme; 5′ cloning site Unknown (unknown if destroyed)
Terms and licenses: Academic/Nonprofit Terms; Industry Terms: Not Available to Industry
How to cite: psiCHECK-1-miR-376a1(3p)-I-type was a gift from Kumiko Ui-Tei (Addgene plasmid # 215883 ; http://n2t.net/addgene:215883 ; RRID:Addgene_215883)
