[The description below was written by a language model from this plasmid's Addgene catalogue record and pLannotate feature annotations shown in this document.]
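Description:
psiCHECK-1-miR-376a1(3p)-I-type is a mammalian expression reporter plasmid built on the psiCHECK-1 backbone and designed to measure microRNA-mediated gene silencing. It is propagated in E. coli through a high-copy ColE1/pUC-type origin of replication and selected with ampicillin via the β-lactamase gene (AmpR), which is driven by its own bla promoter. The sequenced record is 3,624 nt and carries no mammalian selection marker among the annotated features, which fits use by transient transfection.

The reporter unit consists of the SV40 enhancer and early promoter, followed by a chimeric β-globin/immunoglobulin heavy chain intron that typically improves transcript processing and expression. Next comes a human codon-optimized Renilla luciferase coding sequence (hRluc), terminated by a synthetic polyadenylation signal. A T7 promoter lies just upstream of hRluc and would allow in vitro transcription of the reporter. According to the catalogue record, the insert is three tandem repeats of a seed-matched target sequence for the I-type form of human miR-376a1(3p), placed in the luciferase 3'UTR. The feature table does not annotate this insert, but the unannotated gap between the end of hRluc and the poly(A) signal is the likely location. The cloning sites used are not recorded.

When the corresponding miRNA is present in transfected cells, its binding to the seed-matched sites represses the Renilla transcript, so reduced luciferase activity reports silencing efficacy. The associated study concerned quantitative prediction of silencing by wild-type and A-to-I edited miRNAs, suggesting that "I-type" denotes the inosine-edited form of miR-376a1-3p, with this construct serving as its matched target reporter.
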