Features (pLannotate 1.2.2; 8 found; start..end, strand, type, name):
     62..419     +  promoter       SV40 promoter: SV40 enhancer and early promoter
    489..621     +  intron         chimeric intron: chimera between introns from human β-globin and immunoglobulin heavy chain genes
    666..684     +  promoter       T7 promoter: promoter for bacteriophage T7 RNA polymerase
    694..1629    +  CDS            hRluc: Renilla luciferase human codon-optimized
   1752..1800    +  polyA_signal   poly(A) signal: synthetic polyadenylation signal
   1833..1937    +  promoter       AmpR promoter: bla
   1938..2798    +  CDS            AmpR: β-lactamase; bla; confers resistance to ampicillin, carbenicillin, and related antibiotics
   2969..3557    +  rep_origin     ori: high-copy-number ColE1/pMB1/pBR322/pUC origin of replication
>Addgene plasmid #215883 | psiCHECK-1-miR-376a1(3p)-I-type | addgene full sequence | sequence record 443531 | Addgene NGS Result
AGATCTGCGCAGCACCATGGCCTGAAATAACCTCTGAAAGAGGAACTTGGTTAGGTACCTTCTGAGGCGG
AAAGAACCAGCTGTGGAATGTGTGTCAGTTAGGGTGTGGAAAGTCCCCAGGCTCCCCAGCAGGCAGAAGT
ATGCAAAGCATGCATCTCAATTAGTCAGCAACCAGGTGTGGAAAGTCCCCAGGCTCCCCAGCAGGCAGAA
GTATGCAAAGCATGCATCTCAATTAGTCAGCAACCATAGTCCCGCCCCTAACTCCGCCCATCCCGCCCCT
AACTCCGCCCAGTTCCGCCCATTCTCCGCCCCATGGCTGACTAATTTTTTTTATTTATGCAGAGGCCGAG
GCCGCCTCGGCCTCTGAGCTATTCCAGAAGTAGTGAGGAGGCTTTTTTGGAGGCCTAGGCTTTTGCAAAA
AGCTTGATTCTTCTGACACAACAGTCTCGAACTTAAGCTGCAGAAGTTGGTCGTGAGGCACTGGGCAGGT
AAGTATCAAGGTTACAAGACAGGTTTAAGGAGACCAATAGAAACTGGGCTTGTCGAGACAGAGAAGACTC
TTGCGTTTCTGATAGGCACCTATTGGTCTTACTGACATCCACTTTGCCTTTCTCTCCACAGGTGTCCACT
CCCAGTTCAATTACAGCTCTTAAGGCTAGAGTACTTAATACGACTCACTATAGGCTAGCCACCATGGCTT
CCAAGGTGTACGACCCCGAGCAACGCAAACGCATGATCACTGGGCCTCAGTGGTGGGCTCGCTGCAAGCA
AATGAACGTGCTGGACTCCTTCATCAACTACTATGATTCCGAGAAGCACGCCGAGAACGCCGTGATTTTT
CTGCATGGTAACGCTGCCTCCAGCTACCTGTGGAGGCACGTCGTGCCTCACATCGAGCCCGTGGCTAGAT
GCATCATCCCTGATCTGATCGGAATGGGTAAGTCCGGCAAGAGCGGGAATGGCTCATATCGCCTCCTGGA
TCACTACAAGTACCTCACCGCTTGGTTCGAGCTGCTGAACCTTCCAAAGAAAATCATCTTTGTGGGCCAC
GACTGGGGGGCTTGTCTGGCCTTTCACTACTCCTACGAGCACCAAGACAAGATCAAGGCCATCGTCCATG
CTGAGAGTGTCGTGGACGTGATCGAGTCCTGGGACGAGTGGCCTGACATCGAGGAGGATATCGCCCTGAT
CAAGAGCGAAGAGGGCGAGAAAATGGTGCTTGAGAATAACTTCTTCGTCGAGACCATGCTCCCAAGCAAG
ATCATGCGGAAACTGGAGCCTGAGGAGTTCGCTGCCTACCTGGAGCCATTCAAGGAGAAGGGCGAGGTTA
GACGGCCTACCCTCTCCTGGCCTCGCGAGATCCCTCTCGTTAAGGGAGGCAAGCCCGACGTCGTCCAGAT
TGTCCGCAACTACAACGCCTACCTTCGGGCCAGCGACGATCTGCCTAAGATGTTCATCGAGTCCGACCCT
GGGTTCTTTTCCAACGCTATTGTCGAGGGAGCTAAGAAGTTCCCTAACACCGAGTTCGTGAAGGTGAAGG
GCCTCCACTTCAGCCAGGAGGACGCTCCAGATGAAATGGGTAAGTACATCAAGAGCTTCGTGGAGCGCGT
GCTGAAGAACGAGCAGTAATTCTAGGCGATCGCTCGAGTATGCTCGATAAGTCCATGAACCTATGCTCGA
TAAGTCCATGAACCTATGCTCGATAAGTCCATGAACCGAATTCGTTTAAACCTAGAGCGGCCGCTGGCCG
CAATAAAATATCTTTATTTTCATTACATCTGTGTGTTGGTTTTTTGTGTGAGGATCCAGGTGGCACTTTT
CGGGGAAATGTGCGCGGAACCCCTATTTGTTTATTTTTCTAAATACATTCAAATATGTATCCGCTCATGA
GACAATAACCCTGATAAATGCTTCAATAATATTGAAAAAGGAAGAGTATGAGTATTCAACATTTCCGTGT
CGCCCTTATTCCCTTTTTTGCGGCATTTTGCCTTCCTGTTTTTGCTCACCCAGAAACGCTGGTGAAAGTA
AAAGATGCTGAAGATCAGTTGGGTGCACGAGTGGGTTACATCGAACTGGATCTCAACAGCGGTAAGATCC
TTGAGAGTTTTCGCCCCGAAGAACGTTTTCCAATGATGAGCACTTTTAAAGTTCTGCTATGTGGCGCGGT
ATTATCCCGTATTGACGCCGGGCAAGAGCAACTCGGTCGCCGCATACACTATTCTCAGAATGACTTGGTT
GAGTACTCACCAGTCACAGAAAAGCATCTTACGGATGGCATGACAGTAAGAGAATTATGCAGTGCTGCCA
TAACCATGAGTGATAACACTGCGGCCAACTTACTTCTGACAACGATCGGAGGACCGAAGGAGCTAACCGC
TTTTTTGCACAACATGGGGGATCATGTAACTCGCCTTGATCGTTGGGAACCGGAGCTGAATGAAGCCATA
CCAAACGACGAGCGTGACACCACGATGCCTGTAGCAATGGCAACAACGTTGCGCAAACTATTAACTGGCG
AACTACTTACTCTAGCTTCCCGGCAACAATTAATAGACTGGATGGAGGCGGATAAAGTTGCAGGACCACT
TCTGCGCTCGGCCCTTCCGGCTGGCTGGTTTATTGCTGATAAATCTGGAGCCGGTGAGCGTGGGTCTCGC
GGTATCATTGCAGCACTGGGGCCAGATGGTAAGCCCTCCCGTATCGTAGTTATCTACACGACGGGGAGTC
AGGCAACTATGGATGAACGAAATAGACAGATCGCTGAGATAGGTGCCTCACTGATTAAGCATTGGTAACT
GTCAGACCAAGTTTACTCATATATACTTTAGATTGATTTAAAACTTCATTTTTAATTTAAAAGGATCTAG
GTGAAGATCCTTTTTGATAATCTCATGACCAAAATCCCTTAACGTGAGTTTTCGTTCCACTGAGCGTCAG
ACCCCGTAGAAAAGATCAAAGGATCTTCTTGAGATCCTTTTTTTCTGCGCGTAATCTGCTGCTTGCAAAC
AAAAAAACCACCGCTACCAGCGGTGGTTTGTTTGCCGGATCAAGAGCTACCAACTCTTTTTCCGAAGGTA
ACTGGCTTCAGCAGAGCGCAGATACCAAATACTGTTCTTCTAGTGTAGCCGTAGTTAGGCCACCACTTCA
AGAACTCTGTAGCACCGCCTACATACCTCGCTCTGCTAATCCTGTTACCAGTGGCTGCTGCCAGTGGCGA
TAAGTCGTGTCTTACCGGGTTGGACTCAAGACGATAGTTACCGGATAAGGCGCAGCGGTCGGGCTGAACG
GGGGGTTCGTGCACACAGCCCAGCTTGGAGCGAACGACCTACACCGAACTGAGATACCTACAGCGTGAGC
TATGAGAAAGCGCCACGCTTCCCGAAGGGAGAAAGGCGGACAGGTATCCGGTAAGCGGCAGGGTCGGAAC
AGGAGAGCGCACGAGGGAGCTTCCAGGGGGAAACGCCTGGTATCTTTATAGTCCTGTCGGGTTTCGCCAC
CTCTGACTTGAGCGTCGATTTTTGTGATGCTCGTCAGGGGGGCGGAGCCTATGGAAAAACGCCAGCAACG
CGGCCTTTTTACGGTTCCTGGCCTTTTGCTGGCCTTTTGCTCACATGGCTCGAC
