>Addgene plasmid #215883 | psiCHECK-1-miR-376a1(3p)-I-type | depositor partial sequence | sequence record 440667 | psiCHECK-1-miR-376a1(3p)-I-type sequence 75 bps
TCGAGTATGCTCGATAAGTCCATGAACCTATGCTCGATAAGTCCATGAACCTATGCTCGATAAGTCCATG
AACCG
